>Addgene plasmid #233009 | pAG415Gal_Gcn4 9acidAGFP | addgene full sequence | sequence record 465894 | Addgene NGS Result
GACGAAAGGGCCTCGTGATACGCCTATTTTTATAGGTTAATGTCATGATAATAATGGTTTCTTAGGACGG
ATCGCTTGCCTGTAACTTACACGCGCCTCGTATCTTTTAATGATGGAATAATTTGGGAATTTACTCTGTG
TTTATTTATTTTTATGTTTTGTATTTGGATTTTAGAAAGTAAATAAAGAAGGTAGAAGAGTTACGGAATG
AAGAAAAAAAAATAAACAAAGGTTTAAAAAATTTCAACAAAAAGCGTACTTTACATATATATTTATTAGA
CAAGAAAAGCAGATTAAATAGATATACATTCGATTAACGATAAGTAAAATGTAAAATCACAGGATTTTCG
TGTGTGGTCTTCTACACAGACAAGATGAAACAATTCGGCATTAATACCTGAGAGCAGGAAGAGCAAGATA
AAAGGTAGTATTTGTTGGCGATCCCCCTAGAGTCTTTTACATCTTCGGAAAACAAAAACTATTTTTTCTT
TAATTTCTTTTTTTACTTTCTATTTTTAATTTATATATTTATATTAAAAAATTTAAATTATAATTATTTT
TATAGCACGTGATGAAAAGGACCCAGGTGGCACTTTTCGGGGAAATGTGCGCGGAACCCCTATTTGTTTA
TTTTTCTAAATACATTCAAATATGTATCCGCTCATGAGACAATAACCCTGATAAATGCTTCAATAATATT
GAAAAAGGAAGAGTATGAGTATTCAACATTTCCGTGTCGCCCTTATTCCCTTTTTTGCGGCATTTTGCCT
TCCTGTTTTTGCTCACCCAGAAACGCTGGTGAAAGTAAAAGATGCTGAAGATCAGTTGGGTGCACGAGTG
GGTTACATCGAACTGGATCTCAACAGCGGTAAGATCCTTGAGAGTTTTCGCCCCGAAGAACGTTTTCCAA
TGATGAGCACTTTTAAAGTTCTGCTATGTGGCGCGGTATTATCCCGTATTGACGCCGGGCAAGAGCAACT
CGGTCGCCGCATACACTATTCTCAGAATGACTTGGTTGAGTACTCACCAGTCACAGAAAAGCATCTTACG
GATGGCATGACAGTAAGAGAATTATGCAGTGCTGCCATAACCATGAGTGATAACACTGCGGCCAACTTAC
TTCTGACAACGATCGGAGGACCGAAGGAGCTAACCGCTTTTTTGCACAACATGGGGGATCATGTAACTCG
CCTTGATCGTTGGGAACCGGAGCTGAATGAAGCCATACCAAACGACGAGCGTGACACCACGATGCCTGTA
GCAATGGCAACAACGTTGCGCAAACTATTAACTGGCGAACTACTTACTCTAGCTTCCCGGCAACAATTAA
TAGACTGGATGGAGGCGGATAAAGTTGCAGGACCACTTCTGCGCTCGGCCCTTCCGGCTGGCTGGTTTAT
TGCTGATAAATCTGGAGCCGGTGAGCGTGGGTCTCGCGGTATCATTGCAGCACTGGGGCCAGATGGTAAG
CCCTCCCGTATCGTAGTTATCTACACGACGGGGAGTCAGGCAACTATGGATGAACGAAATAGACAGATCG
CTGAGATAGGTGCCTCACTGATTAAGCATTGGTAACTGTCAGACCAAGTTTACTCATATATACTTTAGAT
TGATTTAAAACTTCATTTTTAATTTAAAAGGATCTAGGTGAAGATCCTTTTTGATAATCTCATGACCAAA
ATCCCTTAACGTGAGTTTTCGTTCCACTGAGCGTCAGACCCCGTAGAAAAGATCAAAGGATCTTCTTGAG
ATCCTTTTTTTCTGCGCGTAATCTGCTGCTTGCAAACAAAAAAACCACCGCTACCAGCGGTGGTTTGTTT
GCCGGATCAAGAGCTACCAACTCTTTTTCCGAAGGTAACTGGCTTCAGCAGAGCGCAGATACCAAATACT
GTTCTTCTAGTGTAGCCGTAGTTAGGCCACCACTTCAAGAACTCTGTAGCACCGCCTACATACCTCGCTC
TGCTAATCCTGTTACCAGTGGCTGCTGCCAGTGGCGATAAGTCGTGTCTTACCGGGTTGGACTCAAGACG
ATAGTTACCGGATAAGGCGCAGCGGTCGGGCTGAACGGGGGGTTCGTGCACACAGCCCAGCTTGGAGCGA
ACGACCTACACCGAACTGAGATACCTACAGCGTGAGCTATGAGAAAGCGCCACGCTTCCCGAAGGGAGAA
AGGCGGACAGGTATCCGGTAAGCGGCAGGGTCGGAACAGGAGAGCGCACGAGGGAGCTTCCAGGGGGAAA
CGCCTGGTATCTTTATAGTCCTGTCGGGTTTCGCCACCTCTGACTTGAGCGTCGATTTTTGTGATGCTCG
TCAGGGGGGCGGAGCCTATGGAAAAACGCCAGCAACGCGGCCTTTTTACGGTTCCTGGCCTTTTGCTGGC
CTTTTGCTCACATGTTCTTTCCTGCGTTATCCCCTGATTCTGTGGATAACCGTATTACCGCCTTTGAGTG
AGCTGATACCGCTCGCCGCAGCCGAACGACCGAGCGCAGCGAGTCAGTGAGCGAGGAAGCGGAAGAGCGC
CCAATACGCAAACCGCCTCTCCCCGCGCGTTGGCCGATTCATTAATGCAGCTGGCACGACAGGTTTCCCG
ACTGGAAAGCGGGCAGTGAGCGCAACGCAATTAATGTGAGTTAGCTCACTCATTAGGCACCCCAGGCTTT
ACACTTTATGCTTCCGGCTCGTATGTTGTGTGGAATTGTGAGCGGATAACAATTTCACACAGGAAACAGC
TATGACCATGATTACGCCAAGCGCGCAATTAACCCTCACTAAAGGGAACAAAAGCTGGAGCTCTAGTACG
GATTAGAAGCCGCCGAGCGGGTGACAGCCCTCCGAAGGAAGACTCTCCTCCGTGCGTCCTCGTCTTCACC
GGTCGCGTTCCTGAAACGCAGATGTGCCTCGCGCCGCACTGCTCCGAACAATAAAGATTCTACAATACTA
GCTTTTATGGTTATGAAGAGGAAAAATTGGCAGTAACCTGGCCCCACAAACCTTCAAATGAACGAATCAA
ATTAACAACCATAGGATGATAATGCGATTAGTTTTTTAGCCTTATTTCTGGGGTAATTAATCAGCGAAGC
GATGATTTTTGATCTATTAACAGATATATAAATGCAAAAACTGCATAACCACTTTAACTAATACTTTCAA
CATTTTCGGTTTGTATTACTTCTTATTCAAATGTAATAAAAGTATCAACAAAAAATTGTTAATATACCTC
TATACTTTAACGTCAAGGAGAAAAAACCCCGGATTCTAGAACTAGTGGATCCCCCATCACAAGTTTGTAC
AAAAAAGCAGGCTTCGAGAACCTGTATTTTCAGGGTCATATGAGCACCGATAGCACCCCGATGTTTGCAT
ATGCCAATCTGGCAGCAAATAGCAAAGCATGGACCAGCCTGTTTGCAAATGCAATTCCGGTTACCACCGC
AGCAGTTAGCCTGGCAGATAAAGCAATTGAAAGCGGTAGCGGTTCAGGTAGCGGTAGTCCGGAATCCAGT
GATCCTGCTGCTCTAAAACGTGCTAGAAACACTGAAGCCGCCAGGCGTTCTCGTGCGAGAAAGTTGCAAA
GAATGAAACAACTTGAAGACAAGGTTGAAGAATTGCTTTCGAAAAATTATCACTTGGAAAATGAGGTTGC
CAGATTAAAGAAATTAGTTGGCGAACGCACCGGTGGTGGATCCGGTGGTTACCCATACGATGTTCCTGAC
TATGCGGGCTATCCCTATGACAGTAAAGGAGAAGAACTTTTCACTGGAGTTGTCCCAATTCTTGTTGAAT
TAGATGGTGATGTTAATGGGCACAAATTTTCTGTCAGTGGAGAGGGTGAAGGTGATGCAACATACGGAAA
ACTTACCCTTAAATTTATTTGCACTACTGGAAAACTACCTGTTCCATGGCCAACACTTGTCACTACTTTC
ACTTATGGTGTTCAATGCTTTTCAAGATACCCAGATCATATGAAACGGCATGACTTTTTCAAGAGTGCCA
TGCCCGAAGGTTATGTACAGGAAAGAACTATATTTTTCAAAGATGACGGGAACTACAAGACACGTGCTGA
AGTCAAGTTTGAAGGTGATACCCTTGTTAATAGAATCGAGTTAAAAGGTATTGATTTTAAAGAAGATGGA
AACATTCTTGGACACAAATTGGAATACAACTATAACTCACACAATGTATACATCATGGCAGACAAACAAA
AGAATGGAATCAAAGTTAACTTCAAAATTAGACACAACATTGAAGATGGAAGCGTTCAACTAGCAGACCA
TTATCAACAAAATACTCCAATTGGCGATGGCCCTGTCCTTTTACCAGACAACCATTACCTGTCCACACAA
TCTGCCCTTTCGAAAGATCCCAACGAAAAGAGAGACCACATGGTCCTTCTTGAGTTTGTAACAGCTGCTG
GGATTACACATGGCATGGATGAACTATACAAAGTCCCGGACTATGCAGGATCCTATCCGTATGACGTTCC
AGATTACGCTGCTCAGTAAGACCCAGCTTTCTTGTACAAAGTGGTGATGGGCTGCAGGAATTCGATATCA
AGCTCGAGTCATGTAATTAGTTATGTCACGCTTACATTCACGCCCTCCCCCCACATCCGCTCTAACCGAA
AAGGAAGGAGTTAGACAACCTGAAGTCTAGGTCCCTATTTATTTTTTTATAGTTATGTTAGTATTAAGAA
CGTTATTTATATTTCAAATTTTTCTTTTTTTTCTGTACAGACGCGTGTACGCATGTAACATTATACTGAA
AACCTTGCTTGAGAAGGTTTTGGGACGCTCGAAGGCTTTAATTTGCGGCCGGTACCCAATTCGCCCTATA
GTGAGTCGTATTACGCGCGCTCACTGGCCGTCGTTTTACAACGTCGTGACTGGGAAAACCCTGGCGTTAC
CCAACTTAATCGCCTTGCAGCACATCCCCCTTTCGCCAGCTGGCGTAATAGCGAAGAGGCCCGCACCGAT
CGCCCTTCCCAACAGTTGCGCAGCCTGAATGGCGAATGG
[124 nt withheld, positions 5010-5133]
C
[91 nt withheld, positions 5135-5225]
A
[49 nt withheld, positions 5227-5275]
CCTTTGACGTTGGAGTCCACGTTCTTT
[37 nt withheld, positions 5303-5339]
ACCCTATCTCGGTCTATTCTTTTGATTTATAAGGGATTTTGCCGATTTCGGCCTATTGGTTAAAAAATGA
GCTGATTTAACAAAAATTTAACGCGAATTTTAACAAAATATTAACGCTTACAATTTCCTGATGCGGTATT
TTCTCCTTACGCATCTGTGCGGTATTTCACACCGCATATCGACCGGTCGAGGAGAACTTCTAGTATATCT
ACATACCTAATATTATTGCCTTATTAAAAATGGAATCCCAACAATTACATCAAAATCCACATTCTCTTCA
AAATCAATTGTCCTGTACTTCCTTGTTCATGTGTGTTCAAAAACGTTATATTTATAGGATAATTATACTC
TATTTCTCAACAAGTAATTGGTTGTTTGGCCGAGCGGTCTAAGGCGCCTGATTCAAGAAATATCTTGACC
GCAGTTAACTGTGGGAATACTCAGGTATCGTAAGATGCAAGAGTTCGAATCTCTTAGCAACCATTATTTT
TTTCCTCAACATAACGAGAACACACAGGGGCGCTATCGCACAGAATCAAATTCGATGACTGGAAATTTTT
TGTTAATTTCAGAGGTCGCCTGACGCATATACCTTTTTCAACTGAAAAATTGGGAGAAAAAGGAAAGGTG
AGAGCGCCGGAACCGGCTTTTCATATAGAATAGAGAAGCGTTCATGACTAAATGCTTGCATCACAATACT
TGAAGTTGACAATATTATTTAAGGACCTATTGTTTTTTCCAATAGGTGGTTAGCAATCGTCTTACTTTCT
AACTTTTCTTACCTTTTACATTTCAGCAATATATATATATATATTTCAAGGATATACCATTCTAATGTCT
GCCCCTAAGAAGATCGTCGTTTTGCCAGGTGACCACGTTGGTCAAGAAATCACAGCCGAAGCCATTAAGG
TTCTTAAAGCTATTTCTGATGTTCGTTCCAATGTCAAGTTCGATTTCGAAAATCATTTAATTGGTGGTGC
TGCTATCGATGCTACAGGTGTTCCACTTCCAGATGAGGCGCTGGAAGCCTCCAAGAAGGCTGATGCCGTT
TTGTTAGGTGCTGTGGGTGGTCCTAAATGGGGTACCGGTAGTGTTAGACCTGAACAAGGTTTACTAAAAA
TCCGTAAAGAACTTCAATTGTACGCCAACTTAAGACCATGTAACTTTGCATCCGACTCTCTTTTAGACTT
ATCTCCAATCAAGCCACAATTTGCTAAAGGTACTGACTTCGTTGTTGTCAGAGAATTAGTGGGAGGTATT
TACTTTGGTAAGAGAAAGGAAGACGATGGTGATGGTGTCGCTTGGGATAGTGAACAATACACCGTTCCAG
AAGTGCAAAGAATCACAAGAATGGCCGCTTTCATGGCCCTACAACATGAGCCACCATTGCCTATTTGGTC
CTTGGATAAAGCTAATGTTTTGGCCTCTTCAAGATTATGGAGAAAAACTGTGGAGGAAACCATCAAGAAC
GAATTCCCTACATTGAAGGTTCAACATCAATTGATTGATTCTGCCGCCATGATCCTAGTTAAGAACCCAA
CCCACCTAAATGGTATTATAATCACCAGCAACATGTTTGGTGATATCATCTCCGATGAAGCCTCCGTTAT
CCCAGGTTCCTTGGGTTTGTTGCCATCTGCGTCCTTGGCCTCTTTGCCAGACAAGAACACCGCATTTGGT
TTGTACGAACCATGCCACGGTTCTGCTCCAGATTTGCCAAAGAATAAGGTCAACCCTATCGCCACTATCT
TGTCTGCTGCAATGATGTTGAAATTGTCATTGAACTTGCCTGAAGAAGGTAAGGCCATTGAAGATGCAGT
TAAAAAGGTTTTGGATGCAGGTATCAGAACTGGTGATTTAGGTGGTTCCAACAGTACCACCGAAGTCGGT
GATGCTGTCGCCGAAGAAGTTAAGAAAATCCTTGCTTAAAAAGATTCTCTTTTTTTATGATATTTGTACA
TAAACTTTATAAATGAAATTCATAATAGAAACGACACGAAATTACAAAATGGAATATGTTCATAGGGTAG
ACGAAACTATATACGCAATCTACATACATTTATCAAGAAGGAGAAAAAGGAGGATGTAAAGGAATACAGG
TAAGCAAATTGATACTAATGGCTCAACGTGATAAGGAAAAAGAATTGCACTTTAACATTAATATTGACAA
GGAGGAGGGCACCACACAAAAAGTTAGGTGTAACAGAAAATCATGAAACTATGATTCCTAATTTATATAT
TGGAGGATTTTCTCTAAAAAAAAAAAAATACAACAAATAAAAAACACTCAATGACCTGACCATTTGATGG
AGTTTAAGTCAATACCTTCTTGAACCATTTCCCATAATGGTGAAAGTTCCCTCAAGAATTTTACTCTGTC
AGAAACGGCCTTAACGACGTAGTCGATATGGTGCACTCTCAGTACAATCTGCTCTGATGCCGCATAGTTA
AGCCAGCCCCGACACCCGCCAACACCCGCTGACGCGCCCTGACGGGCTTGTCTGCTCCCGGCATCCGCTT
ACAGACAAGCTGTGACCGTCTCCGGGAGCTGCATGTGTCAGAGGTTTTCACCGTCATCACCGAAACGCGC
GA
Features (pLannotate 1.2.2; 30 found; start..end, strand, type, name):
     70..573     -  misc_feature   CEN/ARS: S. cerevisiae CEN6 centromere fused to an autonomously replicating sequence
    610..714     +  promoter       AmpR promoter: bla
    715..1575    +  CDS            AmpR: β-lactamase; bla; confers resistance to ampicillin, carbenicillin, and related antibiotics
   1746..2334    +  rep_origin     ori: high-copy-number ColE1/pMB1/pBR322/pUC origin of replication
   2517..2609    +  CDS            lacI (fragment): lac repressor; lacI; The lac repressor binds to the lac operator to inhibit transcription in E. coli. This inhibition can be relieved by adding lactose or isopropyl-β-D-thiogalactopyranoside (IPTG).
   2622..2643    +  protein_bind   CAP binding site: CAP binding activates transcription in the presence of cAMP. E. coli catabolite activator protein
   2658..2688    +  promoter       lac promoter: promoter for the E. coli lac operon
   2696..2712    +  protein_bind   lac operator: The lac repressor binds to the lac operator to inhibit transcription in E. coli. This inhibition can be relieved by adding lactose or isopropyl-β-D-thiogalactopyranoside (IPTG). lac repressor encoded by lacI
   2757..2775    +  promoter       T3 promoter: promoter for bacteriophage T3 RNA polymerase
   2799..3240    +  promoter       GAL1 promoter: S. cerevisiae GAL1; inducible promoter, regulated by Gal4
   3255..3275    +  misc_feature   MCS (fragment): pBluescript multiple cloning site
   3279..3303    +  protein_bind   attB1: mutant version of attB; recombination site for the Gateway® BP reaction BP Clonase™
   3309..3325    +  CDS            TEV site (fragment): tobacco etch virus (TEV) protease recognition and cleavage site
   3498..3611    +  CDS            cpc-1 (fragment): CPC1_NEUCR - Experimental evidence at protein level: Swiss-Prot protein existence level 1. In N.crassa grown under amino acid starvation conditions, this protein is required for increasing the transcription of the genes coding for many amino acid biosynthetic pathways enzymes. This transcription factor binds and recognize the DNA sequence: 5'-TGACTC- 3'. From Neurospora crassa (strain ATCC 24698 / 74-OR23-1A / CBS 708.71 / DSM 1257 / FGSC 987).
   3690..3731    +  CDS            3xHA (fragment): three tandem HA epitope tags
   3732..4442    +  CDS            GFP (S65T): GFP (S65T) is a basic (constitutively fluorescent) green fluorescent protein published in 1995, derived from Aequorea victoria.
   4443..4490    +  CDS            3xHA (fragment): three tandem HA epitope tags
   4501..4525    -  protein_bind   attB2: mutant version of attB; recombination site for the Gateway® BP reaction BP Clonase™
   4529..4554    +  misc_feature   MCS (fragment): pBluescript multiple cloning site
   4559..4806    +  terminator     CYC1 terminator: S. cerevisiae CYC1; transcription terminator for CYC1
   4825..4843    -  promoter       T7 promoter: promoter for bacteriophage T7 RNA polymerase
   4851..5006    +  CDS            lacZα (fragment): LacZα fragment of β-galactosidase; lacZ fragment
   5010..5438    +  rep_origin     f1 ori (sequence partly withheld): f1 bacteriophage origin of replication; arrow indicates direction of (+) strand synthesis
   5466..5518    -  misc_feature   bom (fragment): basis of mobility region from pBR322
   5549..5626    +  CDS            YO192_YEAST (fragment): Experimental evidence at protein level: Swiss-Prot protein existence level 1. From Saccharomyces cerevisiae (strain ATCC 204508 / S288c) (Baker's yeast).
   5766..6173    +  promoter       LEU2 promoter: S. cerevisiae LEU2
   6174..7268    +  CDS            LEU2: 3-isopropylmalate dehydrogenase, required for leucine biosynthesis; S. cerevisiae LEU2; yeast auxotrophic marker
   7630..7746    -  CDS            NFS1 (fragment): NFS1_YEAST - Also known as SPL1 From Saccharomyces cerevisiae (strain ATCC 204508 / S288c) (Baker's yeast).
   7745..7795    -  misc_feature   bom (fragment): basis of mobility region from pBR322
   7897..1       -  CDS            rop (fragment) (across the origin): Rop protein, which maintains plasmids at low copy number; rop
