[The description below was written by a language model from this plasmid's Addgene catalogue record and pLannotate feature annotations shown in this document.]
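Description:
pAG415Gal_Gcn4 9acidAGFP is a yeast expression plasmid made by Gateway cloning into the pAG415Gal-ccdB destination backbone, for galactose-induced production of a mutant, GFP-tagged form of the S. cerevisiae transcription factor Gcn4. It is a yeast–E. coli shuttle vector. In yeast, a CEN6/ARS element lets it replicate and segregate as a stable, low-copy centromeric plasmid, with LEU2 (under its own promoter) providing selection by leucine prototrophy. In bacteria, it is propagated through a high-copy ColE1/pUC-type origin and selected with ampicillin via the bla gene. Remnants of the pBluescript-type parent are also annotated, including an f1 origin, lac promoter/operator and lacZα fragments, and flanking T3 and T7 promoters.

The expression cassette runs from the GAL1 promoter, which is regulated by Gal4 and induced by galactose, to the CYC1 terminator. The open reading frame sits between the attB1 and attB2 sites left by Gateway recombination. It begins with a TEV protease cleavage site at the N terminus, followed by Gcn4 and a C-terminal GFP (annotated as the S65T variant) flanked on both sides by HA epitope sequences. The annotation tool did not label Gcn4 itself; it only flagged a short fragment resembling the Neurospora homologue cpc-1, consistent with the conserved part of Gcn4. The "9acidA" variant replaces nine acidic residues with alanine (E109A, E111A, E114A, D115A, E119A, D125A, D127A, D133A, D134A). The associated study concerns the roles of condensates and soluble complexes in transcription factor function, so the plasmid allows inducible expression, fluorescence imaging and HA-based detection of this mutant in yeast.
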