Addgene plasmid #233009: pAG415Gal_Gcn4 9acidAGFP
Purpose: Galactose iduced expression of Gcn4 9acidAGFP in yeast
Depositing lab: Aseem Ansari & Tanja Mittag. Depositing organization: St. Jude Children's Research Hospital. Publication: Reconciling competing models on the roles of condensates and soluble complexes in transcription factor function. Bremer A, Lang WH, Kempen RP, Sweta K, Taylor AB, Borgia MB, Ansari AZ, Mittag T. bioRxiv [Preprint]. 2024 Nov 22:2024.11.21.624739. doi: 10.1101/2024.11.21.624739. PubMed 39605529.
Backbone
  Vector backbone: pAG415Gal-ccdB
  Backbone manufacturer: Susan Lindquist (Addgene #14145)
  Vector type: Yeast Expression
  Selectable markers: LEU2
Growth in bacteria
  Bacterial resistance: Ampicillin, 100 μg/mL
  Growth temperature: 37°C
  Growth strain: DH5alpha
  Copy number: High Copy
Gene/Insert
  Gene/Insert name: Gcn4 9acidA
  Species: S. cerevisiae (budding yeast)
  Mutation: E109A, E111A, E114A, D115A, E119A, D125A, D127A, D133A, D134A
  Promoter: Gal1
  Tag / fusion protein: TEV cleavage site (N terminal on insert); HA-GFP-HA (C terminal on insert)
  Cloning method: Gateway Cloning
Terms and licenses: Academic/Nonprofit Terms; Industry Terms: Not Available to Industry
Depositor comments: Please visit https://doi.org/10.1101/2024.11.21.624739 for bioRxiv preprint.
How to cite: pAG415Gal_Gcn4 9acidAGFP was a gift from Aseem Ansari & Tanja Mittag (Addgene plasmid # 233009 ; http://n2t.net/addgene:233009 ; RRID:Addgene_233009)
